>Addgene plasmid #203144 | Salsa-BC303-P4E1 | addgene full sequence | sequence record 421489 | Addgene NGS Result
AGCGCCCAATACGCAAACCGCCTCTCCCCGCGCGTTGGCCGATTCATTAATGCAGTCGAGGGATCTCCAT
AAGAGAAGAGGGACAGCTATGACTGGGAGTAGTCAGGAGAGGAGGAAAAATCTGGCTAGTAAAACATGTA
AGGAAAATTTTAGGGATGTTAAAGAAAAAAATAACACAAAACAAAATATAAAAAAAATCTAACCTCAAGT
CAAGGCTTTTCTATGGAATAAGGAATGGACAGCAGGGGGCTGTTTCATATACTGATGACCTCTTTATAGC
CAACCTTTGTTCATGGCAGCCAGCATATGGGCATATGTTGCCAAACTCTAAACCAAATACTCATTCTGAT
GTTTTAAATGATTTGCCCTCCCATATGTCCTTCCGAGTGAGAGACACAAAAAATTCCAACACACTATTGC
AATGAAAATAAATTTCCTTTATTAGCCAGAAGTCAGATGCTCAAGGGGCTTCATGATGTCCCCATAATTT
TTGGCAGAGGGAAAAAGATCGATCTCAGTGGTATTTGTGAGCCAGGGCATTGGCCACACCAGCCACCACC
TTCTGATAGGCAGCCTGCACCTGAGGAGTGAATTCTTTGCCAAAATGATGAGACAGCACAACAACCAGCA
CGTTGCCCAGGAGCTGTAGGAAAGAGAAGAAGGCATGAACATGGTTAGCAGAGGGGCCCGGTTTGGACTC
AGAGTATTTTATCCTCATCTCAAACAGTGTATATCATTGTAACCATAAAGAGAAAGGCAGGATGATGACC
AGGGTGTAGTTGTTTCTACCAATAAGAATATTTCCACGCCAGCCAGAATTTATATGCAGAAATATTCTAC
CTTATCATTTAATTATAACAATTGTTCTCTAAAACTGTGCTGAAGTACAATATAATATACCCTGATTGCC
TTGAAAAAAAAGTGATTAGAGAAAGTACTTACAATCTGACAAATAAACAAAAGTGAATTTAAAAATTCGT
TACAAATGCAAGCTAAAGTTTAACGAAAAAGTTACAGAAAATGAAAAGAAAATAAGAGGAGACAATGGTT
GTCAACAGAGTAGAAAGTGAAAGAAACAAAATTATCATGAGGGTCCATGGTGATACAAGGGACATCTTCC
CATTCTAAACAACACCCTGAAAACTTTGCCCCCTCCATATAACATGAATTTTACAATAGCGAAAAAGAAA
GAACAATCAAGGGTCCCCAAACTCACCCTGAAGTTCTCAGCTCTAGAGATATCGTCGAGGCCGCGCTAGC
GTTTAAACTGTCGACCTTAATTAAGAGATCTGCTCGAGGCGCGTCAGCTGACTAGAGGATCCCCGGGTAC
CGAGCTCGAATTCGGGGCCGCGGAGGCTGGATCGGTCCCGGTGTCTTCTATGGAGGTCAAAACAGCGTGG
ATGGCGTCTCCAGGCGATCTGACGGTTCACTAAACGAGCTCTGCTTATATAGGCCTCCCACCGTACACGC
CTACCTCGACCCGGGTACCGAGCTCGACTTTCACTTTTCTCTATCACTGATAGGGAGTGGTAAACTCGAC
TTTCACTTTTCTCTATCACTGATAGGGAGTGGTAAACTCGACTTTCACTTTTCTCTATCACTGATAGGGA
GTGGTAAACTCGACTTTCACTTTTCTCTATCACTGATAGGGAGTGGTAAACTCGACTTTCACTTTTCTCT
ATCACTGATAGGGAGTGGTAAACTCGACCTATATAAGCAGAGCTCGTTTAGTGAACCGTCAGATCGCCTG
GAGACGCCATCCACGCTGTTTTGACCTCCATAGAAGACACCGGGACCGATCCAGCCTCCGCGGCCCCGAA
TTCCTGCAGCGGCCGCTCTAGAACTAGTGGATCCCCGCGGATGGTGAGCAAGGGCGAGGAGCTGTTCACC
GGGGTGGTGCCCATCCTGGTCGAGCTGGACGGCGACGTAAACGGCCACAAGTTCAGCGTGTCCGGCGAGG
GCGAGGGCGATGCCACCTACGGCAAGCTGACCCTGAAGTTCATCTGCACCACCGGCAAGCTGCCCGTGCC
CTGGCCCACCCTCGTGACCACCCTGACCTACGGCGTGCAGTGCTTCAGCCGCTACCCCGACCACATGAAG
CAGCACGACTTCTTCAAGTCCGCCATGCCCGAAGGCTACGTCCAGGAGCGCACCATCTTCTTCAAGGACG
ACGGCAACTACAAGACCCGCGCCGAGGTGAAGTTCGAGGGCGACACCCTGGTGAACCGCATCGAGCTGAA
GGGCATCGACTTCAAGGAGGACGGCAACATCCTGGGGCACAAGCTGGAGTACAACTACAACAGCCACAAC
GTCTATATCATGGCCGACAAGCAGAAGAACGGCATCAAGGTGAACTTCAAGATCCGCCACAACATCGAGG
ACGGCAGCGTGCAGCTCGCCGACCACTACCAGCAGAACACCCCCATCGGCGACGGCCCCGTGCTGCTGCC
CGACAACCACTACCTGAGCACCCAGTCCGCCCTGAGCAAAGACCCCAACGAGAAGCGCGATCACATGGTC
CTGCTGGAGTTCGTGACCGCCGCCGGGATCACTCTCGGCATGGACGAGCTGTACAAGTAAGGGGGAGACC
GAATTCGATATCAAGCTTGTCGACCTAGTTCTAGAGGATCCAGACATGATAAGATACATTGATGAGTTTG
GACAAACCACAACTAGAATGCAGTGAAAAAAATGCTTTATTTGTGAAATTTGTGATGCTATTGCTTTATT
TGTAACCATTATAAGCTGCAATAAACAAGTTAACAACAACAATTGCATTCATTTTATGTTTCAGGTTCAG
GGGGAGGTGTGGGAGGTTTTTTAAAGCAAGTAAAACCTCTACAAATGTGGTATGGCTGATTATGATCCTG
CAAGCCTCGTCGTCCTGGCCGGACCACGCTATCTGTGCAAGGTCCCCGGCCCCGGACGCGCGCTCCATGA
GCAGAGCGCCCGCCGCCGAGGCGAAGACTCGGGCGGCGCCCTGCCCGTCCCACCAGGTCAACAGGCGGTA
ACCGGCCTCTTCATCGGGAATGCGCGCGACCTTCAGCATCGCCGGCATGTCCCCCTGGCGGACGGGAAGT
ATCCAGCTCGACCAAGCTGGCCGCGTCGAGTGAAGACGAAAGGGCCTCGTGATACGCCTATTTTTATAGG
TTAATGTCATGATAATAATGGTTTCTTAGACGTCAGGTGGCACTTTTCGGGGAAATGTGCGCGGAACCCC
TATTTGTTTATTTTTCTAAATACATTCAAATATGTATCCGCTCATGAGACAATAACCCTGATAAATGCTT
CAATAATATTGAAAAAGGAAGAGTATGAGTATTCAACATTTCCGTGTCGCCCTTATTCCCTTTTTTGCGG
CATTTTGCCTTCCTGTTTTTGCTCACCCAGAAACGCTGGTGAAAGTAAAAGATGCTGAAGATCAGTTGGG
TGCACGAGTGGGTTACATCGAACTGGATCTCAACAGCGGTAAGATCCTTGAGAGTTTTCGCCCCGAAGAA
CGTTTTCCAATGATGAGCACTTTTAAAGTTCTGCTATGTGGCGCGGTATTATCCCGTGTTGACGCCGGGC
AAGAGCAACTCGGTCGCCGCATACACTATTCTCAGAATGACTTGGTTGAGTACTCACCAGTCACAGAAAA
GCATCTTACGGATGGCATGACAGTAAGAGAATTATGCAGTGCTGCCATAACCATGAGTGATAACACTGCG
GCCAACTTACTTCTGACAACGATCGGAGGACCGAAGGAGCTAACCGCTTTTTTGCACAACATGGGGGATC
ATGTAACTCGCCTTGATCGTTGGGAACCGGAGCTGAATGAAGCCATACCAAACGACGAGCGTGACACCAC
GATGCCTGTAGCAATGGCAACAACGTTGCGCAAACTATTAACTGGCGAACTACTTACTCTAGCTTCCCGG
CAACAATTAATAGACTGGATGGAGGCGGATAAAGTTGCAGGACCACTTCTGCGCTCGGCCCTTCCGGCTG
GCTGGTTTATTGCTGATAAATCTGGAGCCGGTGAGCGTGGGTCTCGCGGTATCATTGCAGCACTGGGGCC
AGATGGTAAGCCCTCCCGTATCGTAGTTATCTACACGACGGGGAGTCAGGCAACTATGGATGAACGAAAT
AGACAGATCGCTGAGATAGGTGCCTCACTGATTAAGCATTGGTAACTGTCAGACCAAGTTTACTCATATA
TACTTTAGATTGATTTAAAACTTCATTTTTAATTTAAAAGGATCTAGGTGAAGATCCTTTTTGATAATCT
CATGACCAAAATCCCTTAACGTGAGTTTTCGTTCCACTGAGCGTCAGACCCCGTAGAAAAGATCAAAGGA
TCTTCTTGAGATCCTTTTTTTCTGCGCGTAATCTGCTGCTTGCAAACAAAAAAACCACCGCTACCAGCGG
TGGTTTGTTTGCCGGATCAAGAGCTACCAACTCTTTTTCCGAAGGTAACTGGCTTCAGCAGAGCGCAGAT
ACCAAATACTGTTCTTCTAGTGTAGCCGTAGTTAGGCCACCACTTCAAGAACTCTGTAGCACCGCCTACA
TACCTCGCTCTGCTAATCCTGTTACCAGTGGCTGCTGCCAGTGGCGATAAGTCGTGTCTTACCGGGTTGG
ACTCAAGACGATAGTTACCGGATAAGGCGCAGCGGTCGGGCTGAACGGGGGGTTCGTGCACACAGCCCAG
CTTGGAGCGAACGACCTACACCGAACTGAGATACCTACAGCGTGAGCTATGAGAAAGCGCCACGCTTCCC
GAAGGGAGAAAGGCGGACAGGTATCCGGTAAGCGGCAGGGTCGGAACAGGAGAGCGCACGAGGGAGCTTC
CAGGGGGAAACGCCTGGTATCTTTATAGTCCTGTCGGGTTTCGCCACCTCTGACTTGAGCGTCGATTTTT
GTGATGCTCGTCAGGGGGGCGGAGCCTATGGAAAAACGCCAGCAACGCGGCCTTTTTACGGTTCCTGGCC
TTTTGCTGGCCTTTTGCTCACATGTTCTTTCCTGCGTTATCCCCTGATTCTGTGGATAACCGTATTACCG
CCTTTGAGTGAGCTGATACCGCTCGCCGCAGCCGAACGACCGAGCGCAGCGAGTCAGTGAGCGAGGAAGC
GGAAG
Features (pLannotate 1.2.2; 17 found; start..end, strand, type, name):
      2..55      +  CDS            lacI (fragment): lac repressor; lacI; The lac repressor binds to the lac operator to inhibit transcription in E. coli. This inhibition can be relieved by adding lactose or isopropyl-β-D-thiogalactopyranoside (IPTG).
    388..443     -  polyA_signal   β-globin poly(A) signal: rabbit β-globin polyadenylation signal (Gil and Proudfoot, 1987)
    518..640     -  CDS            HBB: HBB_COLGU - Experimental evidence at transcript level: Swiss-Prot protein existence level 2. Involved in oxygen transport from the lung to the various peripheral tissues. From Colobus guereza (Mantled guereza) (Eastern black-and-white colobus monkey).
    644..1216    -  intron         β-globin intron: intron from rabbit β-globin gene
   1312..1343    -  misc_feature   MCS (fragment): pUC18/19 multiple cloning site
   1437..1475    -  promoter       minimal CMV promoter: human cytomegalovirus (CMV) immediate early promoter
   1493..1708    -  protein_bind   tetracycline response element (fragment): contains seven copies of the tetracycline operator tetO tetracycline repressor TetR
   1708..1753    +  promoter       TRE3GV promoter (fragment): 3rd-generation Tet-responsive promoter that can be activated by binding of Tet-On® 3G, optimized for retroviral and lentiviral vectors
   1829..1856    +  misc_feature   MCS (fragment): pBluescript multiple cloning site
   1861..2580    +  CDS            EGFP: the original enhanced GFP (Yang et al., 1996) mammalian codon-optimized
   2591..2613    +  misc_feature   MCS (fragment): pBluescript multiple cloning site
   2627..2761    -  polyA_signal   SV40 poly(A) signal: SV40 polyadenylation signal
   2784..2867    -  CDS            large T antigen (fragment): large T antigen from SV40 (simian virus 40)
   2861..3091    -  CDS            str (fragment): STR_KLEPN - Protein inferred from homology: Swiss-Prot protein existence level 3. The aminoglycoside phosphotransferases achieve inactivation of their antibiotic substrates by phosphorylation. From Klebsiella pneumoniae.
   3210..3314    +  promoter       AmpR promoter: bla
   3315..4175    +  CDS            AmpR: β-lactamase; bla; confers resistance to ampicillin, carbenicillin, and related antibiotics
   4346..4934    +  rep_origin     ori: high-copy-number ColE1/pMB1/pBR322/pUC origin of replication
