[The description below was written by a language model from this plasmid's Addgene catalogue record and pLannotate feature annotations shown in this document.]
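Description:
Salsa-BC303-P4E1 is a 5.1 kb mammalian expression plasmid built on the pCER206 backbone. It serves as one member of a set of barcoded transcriptional reporters for PRESTO-Salsa, a highly multiplexed screening approach for GPCR bioactivity. It is propagated in E. coli as a high-copy plasmid through a ColE1/pUC-type origin and is selected with ampicillin via the β-lactamase gene and its native promoter. No mammalian selection marker is annotated. Short fragments matching lacI, SV40 large T antigen and a streptomycin phosphotransferase appear to be backbone remnants rather than functional genes.

The payload is a synthetic EGFP/BC303 insert of about 730 bp, cloned between BsrGI and HindIII sites and driven by a tetracycline response element. The feature table shows a bidirectional-looking arrangement around the tetO repeats. On one side, a TRE3G-type promoter fragment reads into the mammalian codon-optimised EGFP coding sequence, with an SV40 polyadenylation signal region downstream, although that signal is annotated on the opposite strand. On the other side, a minimal CMV promoter points toward a polylinker fragment, a rabbit β-globin intron, a β-globin exon fragment and a β-globin poly(A) signal, with no inserted coding sequence annotated there.

The barcode BC303 is not annotated as a separate feature. From the cloning sites and insert size it presumably sits just downstream of EGFP in the transcribed region, but the record does not give its exact position. In use, a tetracycline-controlled transactivator would induce transcription from the TRE, producing EGFP and a barcode-bearing transcript. This presumably allows the barcode to identify the paired receptor when many reporters are pooled and read out together. The record does not state which receptor corresponds to BC303 or what the P4E1 designation means.
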