Addgene plasmid #203144: Salsa-BC303-P4E1
Purpose: Expression of barcoded reporter plasmid for PRESTO-Salsa; EGFP/BC303
Depositing lab: Noah Palm. Depositing organization: Yale University. Publication: Highly multiplexed bioactivity screening reveals human and microbiota metabolome-GPCRome interactions. Chen H, Rosen CE, Gonzalez-Hernandez JA, Song D, Potempa J, Ring AM, Palm NW. Cell. 2023 Jul 6;186(14):3095-3110.e19. doi: 10.1016/j.cell.2023.05.024. Epub 2023 Jun 14. PubMed 37321219.
Backbone
  Vector backbone: pCER206
  Vector type: Mammalian Expression
Growth in bacteria
  Bacterial resistance: Ampicillin, 100 μg/mL
  Growth temperature: 37°C
  Growth strain: DH5alpha
  Copy number: High Copy
Gene/Insert
  Gene/Insert name: EGFP/BC303
  Species: Synthetic
  Insert size (bp): 730
  Promoter: Tet Response Element (TRE)
  Cloning method: Restriction Enzyme; 5′ cloning site BsrGI (not destroyed); 3′ cloning site HindIII (not destroyed)
  Sequencing primers: 5′ Custom primer (GAAGCGCGATCACATGG)
Terms and licenses: Academic/Nonprofit Terms; Industry Terms: Not Available to Industry
How to cite: Salsa-BC303-P4E1 was a gift from Noah Palm (Addgene plasmid # 203144 ; http://n2t.net/addgene:203144 ; RRID:Addgene_203144)
