>Addgene plasmid #203144 | Salsa-BC303-P4E1 | depositor partial sequence | sequence record 394017 | BC303
GGGGGAGACC
